Addgene plasmid #79014: pCIP-Flag-TfebAA
Purpose: For mammalian expression of a Flag-tagged, constitutively active version (S142A, S211A) of Tfeb.
Depositing lab: Reuben Shaw. Depositing organization: Salk Institute for Biological Studies. Publication: AMPK governs lineage specification through Tfeb-dependent regulation of lysosomes. Young NP, Kamireddy A, Van Nostrand JL, Eichner LJ, Shokhirev MN, Dayn Y, Shaw RJ. Genes Dev. 2016 Mar 1;30(5):535-52. doi: 10.1101/gad.274142.115. PubMed 26944679.
Backbone
  Vector backbone: pCIP
  Backbone size w/o insert (bp): 6000
  Vector type: Mammalian Expression
  Selectable markers: Puromycin
Growth in bacteria
  Bacterial resistance: Ampicillin, 100 μg/mL
  Growth temperature: 37°C
  Growth strain: DH5alpha
  Copy number: High Copy
Gene/Insert
  Gene/Insert name: Tfeb
  Species: M. musculus (mouse)
  Insert size (bp): 1500
  Mutation: S142A, S211A
  Entrez Gene: Tfeb (a.k.a. Tcfeb, bHLHe35)
  Tag / fusion protein: Flag (N terminal on insert)
  Cloning method: Restriction Enzyme; 5′ cloning site NheI (not destroyed); 3′ cloning site MfeI (not destroyed)
  Sequencing primers: 5′ pCAGGS-F1
Terms and licenses: Academic/Nonprofit Terms; Industry Terms: Not Available to Industry
Depositor comments: Depositor states that numbering of mutations may vary depending on the isoform in question and confirms that this plasmid should function as described.
How to cite: pCIP-Flag-TfebAA was a gift from Reuben Shaw (Addgene plasmid # 79014 ; http://n2t.net/addgene:79014 ; RRID:Addgene_79014)
