[The description below was written by a language model from this plasmid's Addgene catalogue record and pLannotate feature annotations shown in this document.]
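Description:
pCIP-Flag-TfebAA is a mammalian expression plasmid of about 7.9 kb, built on the pCIP backbone, that drives a constitutively active form of mouse Tfeb. Expression comes from a CAG-type promoter assembly: the human cytomegalovirus immediate early enhancer, the chicken β-actin promoter and a chimeric chicken β-actin/rabbit β-globin intron. Downstream lies the mouse Tfeb coding sequence, cloned between NheI and MfeI sites. According to the catalogue entry it carries an N-terminal Flag tag, although the tag is not called as a separate feature in the annotation. The insert bears two serine-to-alanine substitutions, S142A and S211A, which the record describes as making the protein constitutively active. The depositor notes that residue numbering may differ depending on the Tfeb isoform considered. Tfeb is a transcription factor of the MiT/TFE family that binds E-box sequences and acts as a master regulator of lysosomal biogenesis and autophagy.

Following Tfeb, an encephalomyocarditis virus IRES links the puromycin N-acetyltransferase gene to the same transcript, which ends at a bovine growth hormone polyadenylation signal. This bicistronic arrangement means that puromycin-resistant cells should also express the Flag-Tfeb mutant, which is useful for enriching or selecting expressing populations. The remainder derives from a pBluescript-like cloning vector, with a high-copy ColE1/pUC origin, an ampicillin resistance gene for propagation in E. coli, an f1 origin, flanking T7 and T3 promoters, and remnants of the lac promoter/operator, lacZα and multiple cloning site. The plasmid was deposited with a study of AMPK- and Tfeb-dependent regulation of lysosomes in lineage specification.
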