Features (pLannotate 1.2.2; 21 found; start..end, strand, type, name):
      1..380     +  enhancer       CMV enhancer: human cytomegalovirus immediate early enhancer
    382..657     +  promoter       chicken β-actin promoter: No description available
    658..1674    +  intron         chimeric intron: chimera between introns from chicken β-actin and rabbit β-globin
   1672..1728    +  CDS            HBB (fragment): HBB_LEPEU - Experimental evidence at protein level: Swiss-Prot protein existence level 1. Involved in oxygen transport from the lung to the various peripheral tissues. From Lepus europaeus (European hare).
   1978..3402    +  CDS            Tfeb: TFEB_MOUSE - Also known as Tcfeb. Experimental evidence at protein level: Swiss-Prot protein existence level 1. Transcription factor that acts as a master regulator of lysosomal biogenesis, autophagy, lysosomal exocytosis, lipid catabolism, energy metabolism and immune response (PubMed:16936731, PubMed:22343943, PubMed:27278822). Specifically recognizes and binds E- box sequences (5'-CANNTG-3'); efficient DNA-binding requires dimerization with itself or with another MiT/TFE family member such as TFE3 or MITF (PubMed:16936731, PubMed:27278822). Involved in the cellular response to amino acid av
   3453..4039    +  misc_feature   IRES2: internal ribosome entry site (IRES) of the encephalomyocarditis virus (EMCV)
   4040..4639    +  CDS            PuroR: puromycin N-acetyltransferase; pac from Streptomyces alboniger; confers resistance to puromycin
   4726..4933    +  polyA_signal   bGH poly(A) signal: bovine growth hormone polyadenylation signal
   4951..4974    -  misc_feature   MCS (fragment): pBluescript multiple cloning site
   4987..5005    -  promoter       T3 promoter: promoter for bacteriophage T3 RNA polymerase
   5050..5066    -  protein_bind   lac operator: The lac repressor binds to the lac operator to inhibit transcription in E. coli. This inhibition can be relieved by adding lactose or isopropyl-β-D-thiogalactopyranoside (IPTG). lac repressor encoded by lacI
   5074..5104    -  promoter       lac promoter: promoter for the E. coli lac operon
   5119..5140    -  protein_bind   CAP binding site: CAP binding activates transcription in the presence of cAMP. E. coli catabolite activator protein
   5153..5245    -  CDS            lacI (fragment): lac repressor; lacI; The lac repressor binds to the lac operator to inhibit transcription in E. coli. This inhibition can be relieved by adding lactose or isopropyl-β-D-thiogalactopyranoside (IPTG).
   5428..6016    -  rep_origin     ori: high-copy-number ColE1/pMB1/pBR322/pUC origin of replication
   6187..7047    -  CDS            AmpR: β-lactamase; bla; confers resistance to ampicillin, carbenicillin, and related antibiotics
   7048..7152    -  promoter       AmpR promoter: bla
   7179..7537    +  rep_origin     f1 ori (sequence partly withheld): f1 bacteriophage origin of replication; arrow indicates direction of (+) strand synthesis
   7639..7794    -  CDS            lacZα (fragment): LacZα fragment of β-galactosidase; lacZ fragment
   7802..7820    +  promoter       T7 promoter: promoter for bacteriophage T7 RNA polymerase
   7829..3       -  misc_feature   MCS (fragment) (across the origin): pBluescript multiple cloning site
>Addgene plasmid #79014 | pCIP-Flag-TfebAA | addgene full sequence | sequence record 320294 | Addgene NGS Result
GACATTGATTATTGACTAGTTATTAATAGTAATCAATTACGGGGTCATTAGTTCATAGCCCATATATGGA
GTTCCGCGTTACATAACTTACGGTAAATGGCCCGCCTGGCTGACCGCCCAACGACCCCCGCCCATTGACG
TCAATAATGACGTATGTTCCCATAGTAACGCCAATAGGGACTTTCCATTGACGTCAATGGGTGGAGTATT
TACGGTAAACTGCCCACTTGGCAGTACATCAAGTGTATCATATGCCAAGTACGCCCCCTATTGACGTCAA
TGACGGTAAATGGCCCGCCTGGCATTATGCCCAGTACATGACCTTATGGGACTTTCCTACTTGGCAGTAC
ATCTACGTATTAGTCATCGCTATTACCATGGTCGAGGTGAGCCCCACGTTCTGCTTCACTCTCCCCATCT
CCCCCCCCTCCCCACCCCCAATTTTGTATTTATTTATTTTTTAATTATTTTGTGCAGCGATGGGGGCGGG
GGGGGGGGGGGSGCGCGCCRGGGGGGGGGGGGGGGGGGGGGGGGGGGGGGGGGGSGRGGCGGAGAGGTGC
GGCGGCAGCCAATCAGAGCGGCGCGCTCCGAAAGTTTCCTTTTATGGCGAGGCGGCGGCGGCGGCGGCCC
TATAAAAAGCGAAGCGCGCGGCGGGCGGGAGTCGCTGCGCGCTGCCTTCGCCCCGTGCCCCGCTCCGCCG
CCGCCTCGCGCCGCCCGCCCCGGCTCTGACTGACCGCGTTACTCCCACAGGTGAGCGGGCGGGACGGCCC
TTCTCCTCCGGGCTGTAATTAGCGCTTGGTTTAATGACGGCTTGTTTCTTTTCTGTGGCTGCGTGAAAGC
CTTGAGGGGCTCCGGGAGGGCCCTTTGTGCGGGGGGAGCGGCTCGGGGGGTGCGTGCGTGTGTGTGTGCG
TGGGGAGCGCCGCGTGCGGCTCCGCGCTGCCCGGCGGCTGTGAGCGCTGCGGGCGCGGCGCGGGGCTTTG
TGCGCTCCGCAGTGTGCGCGAGGGGAGCGCGGCCGGGGGCGGTGCCCCGCGGTGCGGGGGGGGCTGCGAG
GGGAACAAAGGCTGCGTGCGGGGTGTGTGCGTGGGGGGGTGAGCAGGGGGTGTGGGCGCGTCGGTCGGGC
TGCAACCCCCCCTGCACCCCCCTCCCCGAGTTGCTGAGCACGGCCCGGCTTCGGGTGCGGGGCTCCGTAC
GGGGCGTGGCGCGGGGCTCGCCGTGCCGGGCGGGGGGTGGCGGCAGGTGGGGGTGCCGGGCGGGGCGGGG
CCGCCTCGGGCCGGGGRGGGCTCGGGGGAGGGGCGCGGCGGCCCCCGGAGCGCCGGCGGCTGTCGAGGCG
CGGCGAGCCGCAGCCATTGCCTTTTATGGTAATCGTGCGAGAGGGCGCAGGGACTTCCTTTGTCCCAAAT
CTGTGCGGAGCCGAAATCTGGGAGGCGCCGCCGCACCCCCTCTAGCGGGCGCGGGGCGAAGCGGTGCGGC
GCCGGCAGGAAGGAAATGGGCGGGGAGGGCCTTCGTGCGTCGCCGCGCCGCCGTCCCCTTCTCCCTCTCC
AGCCTCGGGGCTGTCCGCGGGGGGACGGCTGCCTTCGGGGGGGACGGGGCAGGGCGGGGTTCGGCTTCTG
GCGTGTGACCGGCGGCTCTAGAGCCTCTGCTAACCATGTTCATGCCTTCTTCTTTTTCCTACAGCTCCTG
GGCAACGTGCTGGTTATTGTGCTGTCTCATCATTTTGGCAAAGAATTCAACGCGGCTAGCGCCACCATGG
ATTACAAGGACGATGACGACAAACTCGGATCCATGGGAACCAATTCAGTCGACGCTCAGCTCGCTCAGTG
GTCTTGGGCAAATCCCTTCTGCCCGGACTCAGTTTCTCCTTGTGCACAATGGGAGCAACCATACTTATGC
CAGCCTGTGCTTAAAGACTACGAAGATGATGAATACTTCATGGGCCTGTCTCCCCTCGACTACAGGGAGC
CCGAACCAACAGCTGCCATGGCGTCACGCATCGGGCTGCGCATGCAGCTCATGCGGGAGCAGGCCCAGCA
GGAGGAGCAGCGAGAGCGCATGCAGCAGCAGGCTGTCATGCATTATATGCAACAGCAGCAGCAGCAGCAG
CAGCAGCTGGGTGGGCCCCCCACCCCAGCCATCAACACCCCTGTCCACTTCCAGTCGCCCCCGCCTGTGC
CCGGGGAGGTGCTGAAGGTGCAGTCCTACCTGGAGAACCCCACCTCCTACCACCTGCAACAGTCCCAGCA
TCAGAAGGTTCGGGAGTATCTGTCTGAGACCTATGGGAACAAGTTTGCTGCCCACGTGAGCCCAGCCCAA
GGTTCCCCGAAGCCTGCCCCAGCAGCATCCCCAGGGGTGCGGGCTGGACACGTACTGTCCACCTCGGCCG
GCAACAGTGCTCCCAACGCTCCCATGGCCATGCTACATATCAGCTCCAACCCCGAGAAAGAGTTTGATGA
TGTCATTGACAACATTATGCGCCTGGACAGCGTGCTGGGCTACATCAACCCTGAGATGCAGATGCCTAAC
ACGCTGCCCCTGTCTAGCAGCCACCTGAACGTGTACAGCGGTGACCCCCAGGTCACAGCCTCCATGGTGG
GTGTCACCAGCAGCGCCTGCCCTGCCGACCTGACTCAGAAGCGAGAGCTAACAGATGCTGAGAGCAGAGC
CCTGGCCAAGGAGCGGCAGAAGAAAGACAATCACAACCTAATTGAGAGAAGACGCAGGTTCAACATCAAT
GACCGGATCAAGGAGCTGGGAATGCTGATCCCCAAGGCCAACGACCTGGACGTGCGCTGGAACAAAGGCA
CCATCCTCAAGGCCTCTGTGGATTACATCCGGAGGATGCAGAAGGACCTGCAGAAGTCCCGGGAGCTGGA
GAACCACTCCCGGCGCCTGGAGATGACTAACAAGCAGCTCTGGCTCCGCATCCAGGAGCTGGAGATGCAG
GCACGCGTGCACGGCCTCCCCACCACCTCGCCGTCGGGTGTGAATATGGCCGAGCTGGCCCAGCAGGTGG
TGAAGCAAGAGTTGCCCAGTGAGGATGGCCCAGGGGAGGCGCTGATGCTGGGGCCTGAGGTCCCTGAGCC
TGAGCAAATGCCGGCTCTTCCTCCCCAGGCTCCGCTGCCCTCGGCCGCCCAGCCACAGTCTCCGTTCCAT
CACCTGGACTTCAGCCATGGCCTGAGCTTTGGGGGTGGGGGCGACGAGGGGCCCACAGGTTACCCCGATA
CCCTGGGGACAGAGCACGGCTCCCCATTCCCCAACCTGTCCAAGAAGGATCTGGACTTAATGCTCCTAGA
TGACTCCCTGCTCCCCCTGGCCTCTGACCCCCTCTTTTCTACCATGTCTCCTGAGGCCTCCAAGGCCAGC
AGCCGCCGGAGCAGCTTCAGCATGGAGGAGGGTGATGTTCTGTGACAATTGGATCCGATCTAGATCGAGT
TAATTAAGAATTCCGCCCCCCCCCCCTCTCCCTCCCCCCCCCCTAACGTTACTGGCCGAAGCCGCTTGGA
ATAAGGCCGGTGTGCGTTTGTCTATATGTTATTTTCCACCATATTGCCGTCTTTTGGCAATGTGAGGGCC
CGGAAACCTGGCCCTGTCTTCTTGACGAGCATTCCTAGGGGTCTTTCCCCTCTCGCCAAAGGAATGCAAG
GTCTGTTGAATGTCGTGAAGGAAGCAGTTCCTCTGGAAGCTTCTTGAAGACAAACAACGTCTGTAGCGAC
CCTTTGCAGGCAGCGGAACCCCCCACCTGGCGACAGGTGCCTCTGCGGCCAAAAGCCACGTGTATAAGAT
ACACCTGCAAAGGCGGCACAACCCCAGTGCCACGTTGTGAGTTGGATAGTTGTGGAAAGAGTCAAATGGC
TCTCCTCAAGCGTATTCAACAAGGGGCTGAAGGATGCCCAGAAGGTACCCCATTGTATGGGATCTGATCT
GGGGCCTCGGTACACATGCTTTACATGTGTTTAGTCGAGGTTAAAAAAACGTCTAGGCCCCCCGAACCAC
GGGGACGTGGTTTTCCTTTGAAAAACACGATGATAATATGGCCACAACCATGACCGAGTACAAGCCCACG
GTGCGCCTCGCCACCCGCGACGACGTCCCCAGGGCCGTACGCACCCTCGCCGCCGCGTTCGCCGACTACC
CCGCCACGCGCCACACCGTCGATCCGGACCGCCACATCGAGCGGGTCACCGAGCTGCAAGAACTCTTCCT
CACGCGCGTCGGGCTCGACATCGGCAAGGTGTGGGTCGCGGACGACGGCGCCGCGGTGGCGGTCTGGACC
ACGCCGGAGAGCGTCGAAGCGGGGGCGGTGTTCGCCGAGATCGGCCCGCGCATGGCCGAGTTGAGCGGTT
CCCGGCTGGCCGCGCAGCAACAGATGGAAGGCCTCCTGGCGCCGCACCGGCCCAAGGAGCCCGCGTGGTT
CCTGGCCACCGTCGGCGTCTCGCCCGACCACCAGGGCAAGGGTCTGGGCAGCGCCGTCGTGCTCCCCGGA
GTGGAGGCGGCCGAGCGCGCCGGGGTGCCCGCCTTCCTGGAGACCTCCGCGCCCCGCAACCTCCCCTTCT
ACGAGCGGCTCGGCTTCACCGTCACCGCCGACGTCGAGGTGCCCGAAGGACCGCGCACCTGGTGCATGAC
CCGCAAGCCCGGTGCCTGACGCCCGCCCCACGACCCGCAGCGCCCGACCGAAAGGAGCGCACGACCCCAT
GCATCGATGATCTAGAGCTCGCTGATCAGCCTCGACTGTGCCTTCTAGTTGCCAGCCATCTGTTGTTTGC
CCCTCCCCCGTGCCTTCCTTGACCCTGGAAGGTGCCACTCCCACTGTCCTTTCCTAATAAAATGAGGAAA
TTGCATCGCATTGTCTGAGTAGGTGTCATTCTATTCTGGGGGGTGGGGTGGGGCAGGACAGCAAGGGGGA
GGATTGGGAAGACAATAGCAGGCATGCTGGGGATGCGGTGGGCTCTATCTGCGGCCGCCACCGCGGTGGA
GCTCCAGCTTTTGTTCCCTTTAGTGAGGGTTAATTGCGCGCTTGGCGTAATCATGGTCATAGCTGTTTCC
TGTGTGAAATTGTTATCCGCTCACAATTCCACACAACATACGAGCCGGAAGCATAAAGTGTAAAGCCTGG
GGTGCCTAATGAGTGAGCTAACTCACATTAATTGCGTTGCGCTCACTGCCCGCTTTCCAGTCGGGAAACC
TGTCGTGCCAGCTGCATTAATGAATCGGCCAACGCGCGGGGAGAGGCGGTTTGCGTATTGGGCGCTCTTC
CGCTTCCTCGCTCACTGACTCGCTGCGCTCGGTCGTTCGGCTGCGGCGAGCGGTATCAGCTCACTCAAAG
GCGGTAATACGGTTATCCACAGAATCAGGGGATAACGCAGGAAAGAACATGTGAGCAAAAGGCCAGCAAA
AGGCCAGGAACCGTAAAAAGGCCGCGTTGCTGGCGTTTTTCCATAGGCTCCGCCCCCCTGACGAGCATCA
CAAAAATCGACGCTCAAGTCAGAGGTGGCGAAACCCGACAGGACTATAAAGATACCAGGCGTTTCCCCCT
GGAAGCTCCCTCGTGCGCTCTCCTGTTCCGACCCTGCCGCTTACCGGATACCTGTCCGCCTTTCTCCCTT
CGGGAAGCGTGGCGCTTTCTCATAGCTCACGCTGTAGGTATCTCAGTTCGGTGTAGGTCGTTCGCTCCAA
GCTGGGCTGTGTGCACGAACCCCCCGTTCAGCCCGACCGCTGCGCCTTATCCGGTAACTATCGTCTTGAG
TCCAACCCGGTAAGACACGACTTATCGCCACTGGCAGCAGCCACTGGTAACAGGATTAGCAGAGCGAGGT
ATGTAGGCGGTGCTACAGAGTTCTTGAAGTGGTGGCCTAACTACGGCTACACTAGAAGAACAGTATTTGG
TATCTGCGCTCTGCTGAAGCCAGTTACCTTCGGAAAAAGAGTTGGTAGCTCTTGATCCGGCAAACAAACC
ACCGCTGGTAGCGGTGGTTTTTTTGTTTGCAAGCAGCAGATTACGCGCAGAAAAAAAGGATCTCAAGAAG
ATCCTTTGATCTTTTCTACGGGGTCTGACGCTCAGTGGAACGAAAACTCACGTTAAGGGATTTTGGTCAT
GAGATTATCAAAAAGGATCTTCACCTAGATCCTTTTAAATTAAAAATGAAGTTTTAAATCAATCTAAAGT
ATATATGAGTAAACTTGGTCTGACAGTTACCAATGCTTAATCAGTGAGGCACCTATCTCAGCGATCTGTC
TATTTCGTTCATCCATAGTTGCCTGACTCCCCGTCGTGTAGATAACTACGATACGGGAGGGCTTACCATC
TGGCCCCAGTGCTGCAATGATACCGCGAGACCCACGCTCACCGGCTCCAGATTTATCAGCAATAAACCAG
CCAGCCGGAAGGGCCGAGCGCAGAAGTGGTCCTGCAACTTTATCCGCCTCCATCCAGTCTATTAATTGTT
GCCGGGAAGCTAGAGTAAGTAGTTCGCCAGTTAATAGTTTGCGCAACGTTGTTGCCATTGCTACAGGCAT
CGTGGTGTCACGCTCGTCGTTTGGTATGGCTTCATTCAGCTCCGGTTCCCAACGATCAAGGCGAGTTACA
TGATCCCCCATGTTGTGCAAAAAAGCGGTTAGCTCCTTCGGTCCTCCGATCGTTGTCAGAAGTAAGTTGG
CCGCAGTGTTATCACTCATGGTTATGGCAGCACTGCATAATTCTCTTACTGTCATGCCATCCGTAAGATG
CTTTTCTGTGACTGGTGAGTACTCAACCAAGTCATTCTGAGAATAGTGTATGCGGCGACCGAGTTGCTCT
TGCCCGGCGTCAATACGGGATAATACCGCGCCACATAGCAGAACTTTAAAAGTGCTCATCATTGGAAAAC
GTTCTTCGGGGCGAAAACTCTCAAGGATCTTACCGCTGTTGAGATCCAGTTCGATGTAACCCACTCGTGC
ACCCAACTGATCTTCAGCATCTTTTACTTTCACCAGCGTTTCTGGGTGAGCAAAAACAGGAAGGCAAAAT
GCCGCAAAAAAGGGAATAAGGGCGACACGGAAATGTTGAATACTCATACTCTTCCTTTTTCAATATTATT
GAAGCATTTATCAGGGTTATTGTCTCATGAGCGGATACATATTTGAATGTATTTAGAAAAATAAACAAAT
AGGGGTTCCGCGCACATTTCCCCGAAAAGTGCCACCTG
[124 nt withheld, positions 7179-7302]
C
[91 nt withheld, positions 7304-7394]
A
[49 nt withheld, positions 7396-7444]
CCTTTGACGTTGGAGTCCACGTTCTTT
[37 nt withheld, positions 7472-7508]
ACCCTATCTCGGTCTATTCTTTTGATTTATAAGGGATTTTGCCGATTTCGGCCTATTGGTTAAAAAAATG
AGCTGATTTAACAAAAATTTAACGCGAATTTTAACAAAATATTAACGCTTACAATTTCCATTCGCCATTC
AGGCTGCGCAACTGTTGGGAAGGGCGATCGGTGCGGGCCTCTTCGCTATTACGCCAGCTGGCGAAAGGGG
GATGTGCTGCAAGGCGATTAAGTTGGGTAACGCCAGGGTTTTCCCAGTCACGACGTTGTAAAACGACGGC
CAGTGAGCGCGCGTAATACGACTCACTATAGGGCGAATTGGGTACCGGGCCCCCCCTCGAGGTC
