>Addgene plasmid #79014 | pCIP-Flag-TfebAA | addgene partial sequence | sequence record 150542 | pLEXmLIC-Fwd 5'-TAGAGCCTCTGCTAACCATGTTCATGCC-3'
CTGGGCACGTGCTGGTTATTGTGCTGTCTCATCATTTTGGCAAAGAATTCAACGCGGCTAGCGCCACCAT
GGATTACAAGGACGATGACGACAAACTCGGATCCATGGGAACCAATTCAGTCGACGCTCAGCTCGCTCAG
TGGTCTTGGGCAAATCCCTTCTGCCCGGACTCAGTTTCTCCTTGTGCACAATGGGAGCAACCATACTTAT
GCCAGCCTGTGCTTAAAGACTACGAAGATGATGAATACTTCATGGGCCTGTCTCCCCTCGACTACAGGGA
GCCCGAACCAACAGCTGCCATGGCGTCACGCATCGGGCTGCGCATGCAGCTCATGCGGGAGCAGGCCCAG
CAGGAGGAGCAGCGAGAGCGCATGCAGCAGCAGGCTGTCATGCATTATATGCAACAGCAGCAGCAGCAGC
AGCAGCAGCTGGGTGGGCCCCCCACCCCAGCCATCAACACCCCTGTCCACTTCCAGTCGCCCCCGCCTGT
GCCCGGGGAGGTGCTGAAGGTGCAGTCCTACCTGGAGAACCCCACCTCCTACCACCTGCAACAGTCCCAG
CATCAGAAGGTTCGGGAGTATCTGTCTGAGACCTATGGGAACAAGTTTGCTGCCCACGTGAGCCCAGCCC
AAGGTTCCCCGAAGCCTGCCCCAGCAGCATCCCCAGGGGTGCGGGCTGGACACGTACTGTCCACCTCGGC
CGGCAACAGTGCTCCCAACGCTCCCATGGCCATGCTACATATCAGCTCCAACCCCGAGAAAGAGTTTGAT
GATGTCATTGACAACATTATGCGCCTGGACAGCGTGCTGGGCTACATCAACCCTGAGATGCAGATGCCTA
ACACGCTGCCCCTGTCTAGCAGC
